Addgene plasmid #112580: pBAT4
Purpose: (Empty Backbone) Used for expression of protein in E. coli as non-fusions
Depositing lab: Marko Hyvönen & Johan Peränen. Depositing organization: Lab of Johan Peränen. Publication: T7 vectors with modified T7lac promoter for expression of proteins in Escherichia coli. Peranen J, Rikkonen M, Hyvonen M, Kaariainen L. Anal Biochem. 1996 May 1;236(2):371-3. S0003269796901876 PubMed 8660525.
Backbone
  Vector backbone: pGEMEX1
  Vector type: Bacterial Expression
Growth in bacteria
  Bacterial resistance: Ampicillin, 100 μg/mL
  Growth temperature: 37°C
  Growth strain: DH5alpha
  Copy number: High Copy
Gene/Insert
  Gene/Insert name: None
Terms and licenses: Academic/Nonprofit Terms; Industry Terms: Not Available to Industry
How to cite: pBAT4 was a gift from Marko Hyvönen & Johan Peränen (Addgene plasmid # 112580 ; http://n2t.net/addgene:112580 ; RRID:Addgene_112580)
