[The description below was written by a language model from this plasmid's Addgene catalogue record and pLannotate feature annotations shown in this document.]
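Description:
pBAT4 is an empty bacterial expression backbone derived from pGEMEX1, intended for producing proteins in E. coli in unfused form, without an added tag or fusion partner. It replicates from a high-copy ColE1/pUC-type origin and is selected with ampicillin through a β-lactamase gene driven by its own promoter. Only short remnants of rop and the pBR322 bom region are annotated, consistent with the high copy number listed. Fragments of the f1 and M13 phage origins also appear, but neither is annotated as complete, so the record does not establish that single-stranded DNA rescue is possible.

The expression cassette is a T7lac arrangement. A T7 promoter is immediately followed by a lac operator, then the efficient ribosome binding site from T7 gene 10, a gap of roughly 80 bases before the next annotated feature where the cloning sites presumably lie (the table does not annotate them), and a T7 terminator downstream. An SP6 promoter sits between the RBS and the terminator, pointing back toward the T7 promoter, and a short gene 10-derived fragment next to it is probably left over from the parent vector. The plasmid also carries a full-length lacI gene under the lacIq promoter, which raises repressor levels. The repressor binds the operator and keeps transcription low until IPTG is added. Expression requires a host that supplies T7 RNA polymerase.

Two sequence records are provided, a depositor sequence of 4,416 nt and a sequencing result of 4,408 nt. They show the same 21 features in the same relative order, in opposite orientations and with different start points.
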