Features (pLannotate 1.2.2; 21 found; start..end, strand, type, name):
      1..19      +  promoter       T7 promoter: promoter for bacteriophage T7 RNA polymerase
     19..43      +  protein_bind   lac operator: The lac repressor binds to the lac operator to inhibit transcription in E. coli. This inhibition can be relieved by adding lactose or isopropyl-β-D-thiogalactopyranoside (IPTG). lac repressor encoded by lacI
     56..78      +  RBS            RBS: efficient ribosome binding site from bacteriophage T7 gene 10 (Olins and Rangwala, 1989)
    158..176     -  promoter       SP6 promoter: promoter for bacteriophage SP6 RNA polymerase
    191..240     +  CDS            SET1 (fragment): solubility-enhancement tag derived from T7 phage gene 10B
    248..295     +  terminator     T7 terminator: transcription terminator for bacteriophage T7 RNA polymerase
    324..390     +  CDS            lacZα (fragment): LacZα fragment of β-galactosidase; lacZ fragment
    394..618     -  rep_origin     M13 ori (fragment) (sequence partly withheld): M13 bacteriophage origin of replication; arrow indicates direction of (+) strand synthesis
    619..639     -  misc_feature   MCS (fragment): pUC18/19 multiple cloning site
    638..656     -  promoter       lac UV5 promoter (fragment): E. coli lac promoter with an "up" mutation
    671..692     -  protein_bind   CAP binding site: CAP binding activates transcription in the presence of cAMP. E. coli catabolite activator protein
    705..1787    -  CDS            lacI: lac repressor; lacI; The lac repressor binds to the lac operator to inhibit transcription in E. coli. This inhibition can be relieved by adding lactose or isopropyl-β-D-thiogalactopyranoside (IPTG).
   1788..1865    -  promoter       lacIq promoter: lacI (mutant); In the lacIq allele, a single base change in the promoter boosts expression of the lacI gene about 10-fold.
   1865..1883    -  misc_feature   MCS (fragment): pUC18/19 multiple cloning site
   1884..2117    -  rep_origin     f1 ori (fragment) (sequence partly withheld): f1 bacteriophage origin of replication; arrow indicates direction of (+) strand synthesis
   2120..2219    -  misc_feature   bom (fragment): basis of mobility region from pBR322
   2321..2356    -  CDS            rop (fragment): Rop protein, which maintains plasmids at low copy number; rop
   2451..2555    +  promoter       AmpR promoter: bla
   2556..3416    +  CDS            AmpR: β-lactamase; bla; confers resistance to ampicillin, carbenicillin, and related antibiotics
   3587..4175    +  rep_origin     ori: high-copy-number ColE1/pMB1/pBR322/pUC origin of replication
   4358..4414    +  CDS            lacI (fragment): lac repressor; lacI; The lac repressor binds to the lac operator to inhibit transcription in E. coli. This inhibition can be relieved by adding lactose or isopropyl-β-D-thiogalactopyranoside (IPTG).
>Addgene plasmid #112580 | pBAT4 | depositor full sequence | sequence record 212045 | Full Sequence
TAATACGACTCACTATAGGGAATTGTGAGCGGATAACAATTCCTCTAGAAATAATTTTGTTTAACTTTAA
GAAGGAGATATATCCATGGATATCGAATTCGTCGACCTCGAGGGATCCGGGCCCTCTAGATGCGGCCGCA
TGCATAAGCTTGAGTATTCTATAGTGTCACCTAAATCCCAGCTTGATCCGGCTGCTAACAAAGCCCGAAA
GGAAGCTGAGTTGGCTGCTGCCACCGCTGAGCAATAACTAGCATAACCCCTTGGGGCCTCTAAACGGGTC
TTGAGGGGTTTTTTGCTGAAAGGAGGAACTATATCCGGATAACCTGGCGTAATAGCGAAGAGGCCCGCAC
CGATCGCCCTTCCCAACAGTTGCGCAGCCTGAATGGCGAATGGAAATTGTAAACGTTAATATTTTGTTAA
AATTCGCGTTAAATATTTGTTAAATCAGCTCATTTTTTAACCAATAGGCCGAAATCGGCAAAATCCCTTA
TAAATCAAAAGAATAGACCGAGATAGGGT
[37 nt withheld, positions 520-556]
AAAGAACGTGGACTCCAACGTCAAAGG
[35 nt withheld, positions 584-618]
AGCTTGCATGCCTGCAGGTCGGAAGCATAAAGTGTAAAGCCTGGGGTGCCTAATGAGTGAGCTAACTCAC
ATTAATTGCGTTGCGCTCACTGCCCGCTTTCCAGTCGGGAAACCTGTCGTGCCAGCTGCATTAATGAATC
GGCCAACGCGCGGGGAGAGGCGGTTTGCGTATTGGGCGCCAGGGTGGTTTTTCTTTTCACCAGTGAGACG
GGCAACAGCTGATTGCCCTTCACCGCCTGGCCCTGAGAGAGTTGCAGCAAGCGGTCCACGCTGGTTTGCC
CCAGCAGGCGAAAATCCTGTTTGATGGTGGTTGACGGCGGGATATAACATGAGCTGTCTTCGGTATCGTC
GTATCCCACTACCGAGATATCCGCACCAACGCGCAGCCCGGACTCGGTAATGGCGCGCATTGCGCCCAGC
GCCATCTGATCGTTGGCAACCAGCATCGCAGTGGGAACGATGCCCTCATTCAGCATTTGCATGGTTTGTT
GAAAACCGGACATGGCACTCCAGTCGCCTTCCCGTTCCGCTATCGGCTGAATTTGATTGCGAGTGAGATA
TTTATGCCAGCCAGCCAGACGCAGACGCGCCGAGACAGAACTTAATGGGCCCGCTAACAGCGCGATTTGC
TGGTGACCCAATGCGACCAGATGCTCCACGCCCAGTCGCGTACCGTCTTCATGGGAGAAAATAATACTGT
TGATGGGTGTCTGGTCAGAGACATCAAGAAATAACGCCGGAACATTAGTGCAGGCAGCTTCCACAGCAAT
GGCATCCTGGTCATCCAGCGGATAGTTAATGATCAGCCCACTGACGCGTTGCGCGAGAAGATTGTGCACC
GCCGCTTTACAGGCTTCGACGCCGCTTCGTTCTACCATCGACACCACCACGCTGGCACCCAGTTGATCGG
CGCGAGATTTAATCGCCGCGACAATTTGCGACGGCGCGTGCAGGGCCAGACTGGAGGTGGCAACGCCAAT
CAGCAACGACTGTTTGCCCGCCAGTTGTTGTGCCACGCGGTTGGGAATGTAATTCAGCTCCGCCATCGCC
GCTTCCACTTTTTCCCGCGTTTTCGCAGAAACGTGGCTGGCCTGGTTCACCACGCGGGAAACGGTCTGAT
AAGAGACACCGGCATACTCTGCGACATCGTATAACGTTACTGGTTTCACATTCACCACCCTGAATTGACT
CTCTTCCGGGCGCTATCATGCCATACCGCGAAAGGTTTTGCACCATTCGATGGTGTCGGGTACCGAGCTC
GAATT
[32 nt withheld, positions 1884-1915]
CGGTCGAGGTGCCGTAAAGCT
[56 nt withheld, positions 1937-1992]
G
[124 nt withheld, positions 1994-2117]
CGCCTGATGCGGTATTTTCTCCTTACGCATCTGTGCGGTATTTCACACCGCATATGGTGCACTCTCAGTA
CAATCTGCTCTGATGCCGCATAGTTAAGCCAGCCCCGACACCCGCCAACACCCGCTGACGCGCCCTGACG
GGCTTGTCTGCTCCCGGCATCCGCTTACAGACAAGCTGTGACCGTCTCCGGGAGCTGCATGTGTCAGAGG
TTTTCACCGTCATCACCGAAACGCGCGAGACGAAAGGGCCTCGTGATACGCCTATTTTTATAGGTTAATG
TCATGATAATAATGGTTTCTTAGACGTCAGGTGGCACTTTTCGGGGAAATGTGCGCGGAACCCCTATTTG
TTTATTTTTCTAAATACATTCAAATATGTATCCGCTCATGAGACAATAACCCTGATAAATGCTTCAATAA
TATTGAAAAAGGAAGAGTATGAGTATTCAACATTTCCGTGTCGCCCTTATTCCCTTTTTTGCGGCATTTT
GCCTTCCTGTTTTTGCTCACCCAGAAACGCTGGTGAAAGTAAAAGATGCTGAAGATCAGTTGGGTGCACG
AGTGGGTTACATCGAACTGGATCTCAACAGCGGTAAGATCCTTGAGAGTTTTCGCCCCGAAGAACGTTTT
CCAATGATGAGCACTTTTAAAGTTCTGCTATGTCATACACTATTATCCCGTATTGACGCCGGGCAAGAGC
AACTCGGTCGCCGGGCGCGGTATTCTCAGAATGACTTGGTTGAGTACTCACCAGTCACAGAAAAGCATCT
TACGGATGGCATGACAGTAAGAGAATTATGCAGTGCTGCCATAACCATGAGTGATAACACTGCGGCCAAC
TTACTTCTGACAACGATCGGAGGACCGAAGGAGCTAACCGCTTTTTTGCACAACATGGGGGATCATGTAA
CTCGCCTTGATCGTTGGGAACCGGAGCTGAATGAAGCCATACCAAACGACGAGCGTGACACCACGATGCC
TGTAGCAATGGCAACAACGTTGCGCAAACTATTAACTGGCGAACTACTTACTCTAGCTTCCCGGCAACAA
TTAATAGACTGGATGGAGGCGGATAAAGTTGCAGGACCACTTCTGCGCTCGGCCCTTCCGGCTGGCTGGT
TTATTGCTGATAAATCTGGAGCCGGTGAGCGTGGGTCTCGCGGTATCATTGCAGCACTGGGGCCAGATGG
TAAGCCCTCCCGTATCGTAGTTATCTACACGACGGGGAGTCAGGCAACTATGGATGAACGAAATAGACAG
ATCGCTGAGATAGGTGCCTCACTGATTAAGCATTGGTAACTGTCAGACCAAGTTTACTCATATATACTTT
AGATTGATTTAAAACTTCATTTTTAATTTAAAAGGATCTAGGTGAAGATCCTTTTTGATAATCTCATGAC
CAAAATCCCTTAACGTGAGTTTTCGTTCCACTGAGCGTCAGACCCCGTAGAAAAGATCAAAGGATCTTCT
TGAGATCCTTTTTTTCTGCGCGTAATCTGCTGCTTGCAAACAAAAAAACCACCGCTACCAGCGGTGGTTT
GTTTGCCGGATCAAGAGCTACCAACTCTTTTTCCGAAGGTAACTGGCTTCAGCAGAGCGCAGATACCAAA
TACTGTCCTTCTAGTGTAGCCGTAGTTAGGCCACCACTTCAAGAACTCTGTAGCACCGCCTACATACCTC
GCTCTGCTAATCCTGTTACCAGTGGCTGCTGCCAGTGGCGATAAGTCGTGTCTTACCGGGTTGGACTCAA
GACGATAGTTACCGGATAAGGCGCAGCGGTCGGGCTGAACGGGGGGTTCGTGCACACAGCCCAGCTTGGA
GCGAACGACCTACACCGAACTGAGATACCTACAGCGTGAGCTATGAGAAAGCGCCACGCTTCCCGAAGGG
AGAAAGGCGGACAGGTATCCGGTAAGCGGCAGGGTCGGAACAGGAGAGCGCACGAGGGAGCTTCCAGGGG
GAAACGCCTGGTATCTTTATAGTCCTGTCGGGTTTCGCCACCTCTGACTTGAGCGTCGATTTTTGTGATG
CTCGTCAGGGGGGCGGAGCCTATGGAAAAACGCCAGCAACGCGGCCTTTTTACGGTTCCTGGCCTTTTGC
TGGCCTTTTGCTCACATGTTCTTTCCTGCGTTATCCCCTGATTCTGTGGATAACCGTATTACCGCCTTTG
AGTGAGCTGATACCGCTCGCCGCAGCCGAACGACCGAGCGCAGCGAGTCAGTGAGCGAGGAAGCGGAAGA
GCGCCCAATACGCAAACCGCCTCTCCCCGCGCGTTGGCCGATTCATTAATGCAGCTGAT
