Features (pLannotate 1.2.2; 21 found; start..end, strand, type, name):
     16..34      +  misc_feature   MCS (fragment): pUC18/19 multiple cloning site
     34..111     +  promoter       lacIq promoter: lacI (mutant); In the lacIq allele, a single base change in the promoter boosts expression of the lacI gene about 10-fold.
    112..1194    +  CDS            lacI: lac repressor; lacI; The lac repressor binds to the lac operator to inhibit transcription in E. coli. This inhibition can be relieved by adding lactose or isopropyl-β-D-thiogalactopyranoside (IPTG).
   1207..1228    +  protein_bind   CAP binding site: CAP binding activates transcription in the presence of cAMP. E. coli catabolite activator protein
   1243..1261    +  promoter       lac UV5 promoter (fragment): E. coli lac promoter with an "up" mutation
   1260..1280    +  misc_feature   MCS (fragment): pUC18/19 multiple cloning site
   1281..1502    +  rep_origin     M13 ori (fragment) (sequence partly withheld): M13 bacteriophage origin of replication; arrow indicates direction of (+) strand synthesis
   1506..1572    -  CDS            lacZα (fragment): LacZα fragment of β-galactosidase; lacZ fragment
   1601..1648    -  terminator     T7 terminator: transcription terminator for bacteriophage T7 RNA polymerase
   1656..1705    -  CDS            SET1 (fragment): solubility-enhancement tag derived from T7 phage gene 10B
   1720..1738    +  promoter       SP6 promoter: promoter for bacteriophage SP6 RNA polymerase
   1818..1840    -  RBS            RBS: efficient ribosome binding site from bacteriophage T7 gene 10 (Olins and Rangwala, 1989)
   1853..1877    -  protein_bind   lac operator: The lac repressor binds to the lac operator to inhibit transcription in E. coli. This inhibition can be relieved by adding lactose or isopropyl-β-D-thiogalactopyranoside (IPTG). lac repressor encoded by lacI
   1877..1895    -  promoter       T7 promoter: promoter for bacteriophage T7 RNA polymerase
   1898..1954    -  CDS            lacI (fragment): lac repressor; lacI; The lac repressor binds to the lac operator to inhibit transcription in E. coli. This inhibition can be relieved by adding lactose or isopropyl-β-D-thiogalactopyranoside (IPTG).
   2137..2725    -  rep_origin     ori: high-copy-number ColE1/pMB1/pBR322/pUC origin of replication
   2896..3756    -  CDS            AmpR: β-lactamase; bla; confers resistance to ampicillin, carbenicillin, and related antibiotics
   3757..3861    -  promoter       AmpR promoter: bla
   3956..3991    +  CDS            rop (fragment): Rop protein, which maintains plasmids at low copy number; rop
   4093..4192    +  misc_feature   bom (fragment): basis of mobility region from pBR322
   4193..15      +  rep_origin     f1 ori (fragment) (across the origin) (sequence partly withheld): f1 bacteriophage origin of replication; arrow indicates direction of (+) strand synthesis
>Addgene plasmid #112580 | pBAT4 | addgene full sequence | sequence record 220147 | Addgene NGS Result
AGGGTGATGGTTCACAATTCGAGCTCGGTACCCGACACCATCGAATGGTGCAAAACCTTTCGCGGTATGG
CATGATAGCGCCCGGAAGAGAGTCAATTCAGGGTGGTGAATGTGAAACCAGTAACGTTATACGATGTCGC
AGAGTATGCCGGTGTCTCTTATCAGACCGTTTCCCGCGTGGTGAACCAGGCCAGCCACGTTTCTGCGAAA
ACGCGGGAAAAAGTGGAAGCGGCGATGGCGGAGCTGAATTACATTCCCAACCGCGTGGCACAACAACTGG
CGGGCAAACAGTCGTTGCTGATTGGCGTTGCCACCTCCAGTCTGGCCCTGCACGCGCCGTCGCAAATTGT
CGCGGCGATTAAATCTCGCGCCGATCAACTGGGTGCCAGCGTGGTGGTGTCGATGGTAGAACGAAGCGGC
GTCGAAGCCTGTAAAGCGGCGGTGCACAATCTTCTCGCGCAACGCGTCAGTGGGCTGATCATTAACTATC
CGCTGGATGACCAGGATGCCATTGCTGTGGAAGCTGCCTGCACTAATGTTCCGGCGTTATTTCTTGATGT
CTCTGACCAGACACCCATCAACAGTATTATTTTCTCCCATGAAGACGGTACGCGACTGGGCGTGGAGCAT
CTGGTCGCATTGGGTCACCAGCAAATCGCGCTGTTAGCGGGCCCATTAAGTTCTGTCTCGGCGCGTCTGC
GTCTGGCTGGCTGGCATAAATATCTCACTCGCAATCAAATTCAGCCGATAGCGGAACGGGAAGGCGACTG
GAGTGCCATGTCCGGTTTTCAACAAACCATGCAAATGCTGAATGAGGGCATCGTTCCCACTGCGATGCTG
GTTGCCAACGATCAGATGGCGCTGGGCGCAATGCGCGCCATTACCGAGTCCGGGCTGCGCGTTGGTGCGG
ATATCTCGGTAGTGGGATACGACGATACCGAAGACAGCTCATGTTATATCCCGCCGTTAACCACCATCAA
ACAGGATTTTCGCCTGCTGGGGCAAACCAGCGTGGACCGCTTGCTGCAACTCTCTCAGGGCCAGGCGGTG
AAGGGCAATCAGCTGTTGCCCGTCTCACTGGTGAAAAGAAAAACCACCCTGGCGCCCAATACGCAAACCG
CCTCTCCCCGCGCGTTGGCCGATTCATTAATGCAGCTGGCACGACAGGTTTCCCGACTGGAAAGCGGGCA
GTGAGCGCAACGCAATTAATGTAAGTTAGCTCACTCATTAGGCACCCCAGGCTTTACACTTTATGCTTCC
GACCTGCAGGCATGCAAGCT
[32 nt withheld, positions 1281-1312]
CCTTTGACGTTGGAGTCCACGTTCTTT
[37 nt withheld, positions 1340-1376]
ACCCTATCTCGGTCTATTCTTTTGATTTATAAGGGATTTTGCCGATTTCGGCCTATTGGTTAAAAAATGA
GCTGATTTAACAAAAATTTAACGCGAATTTTAACAAAATATTAACGCTTACAATTTCCATTCGCCATTCA
GGCTGCGCAACTGTTGGGAAGGGCGATCGGTGCGGGCCTCTTCGCTATTACGCCAGGTTATCCGGATATA
GTTCCTCCTTTCAGCAAAAAACCCCTCAAGACCCGTTTAGAGGCCCCAAGGGGTTATGCTAGTTATTGCT
CAGCGGTGGCAGCAGCCAACTCAGCTTCCTTTCGGGCTTTGTTAGCAGCCGGATCAAGCTGGGATTTAGG
TGACACTATAGAATACTCAAGCTTATGCATGCGGCCGCATCTAGAGGGCCCGGATCCCTCGAGGTCGACG
AATTCGATATCCATGGATATATCTCCTTCTTAAAGTTAAACAAAATTATTTCTAGAGGAATTGTTATCCG
CTCACAATTCCCTATAGTGAGTCGTATTAATCAGCTGCATTAATGAATCGGCCAACGCGCGGGGAGAGGC
GGTTTGCGTATTGGGCGCTCTTCCGCTTCCTCGCTCACTGACTCGCTGCGCTCGGTCGTTCGGCTGCGGC
GAGCGGTATCAGCTCACTCAAAGGCGGTAATACGGTTATCCACAGAATCAGGGGATAACGCAGGAAAGAA
CATGTGAGCAAAAGGCCAGCAAAAGGCCAGGAACCGTAAAAAGGCCGCGTTGCTGGCGTTTTTCCATAGG
CTCCGCCCCCCTGACGAGCATCACAAAAATCGACGCTCAAGTCAGAGGTGGCGAAACCCGACAGGACTAT
AAAGATACCAGGCGTTTCCCCCTGGAAGCTCCCTCGTGCGCTCTCCTGTTCCGACCCTGCCGCTTACCGG
ATACCTGTCCGCCTTTCTCCCTTCGGGAAGCGTGGCGCTTTCTCATAGCTCACGCTGTAGGTATCTCAGT
TCGGTGTAGGTCGTTCGCTCCAAGCTGGGCTGTGTGCACGAACCCCCCGTTCAGCCCGACCGCTGCGCCT
TATCCGGTAACTATCGTCTTGAGTCCAACCCGGTAAGACACGACTTATCGCCACTGGCAGCAGCCACTGG
TAACAGGATTAGCAGAGCGAGGTATGTAGGCGGTGCTACAGAGTTCTTGAAGTGGTGGCCTAACTACGGC
TACACTAGAAGAACAGTATTTGGTATCTGCGCTCTGCTGAAGCCAGTTACCTTCGGAAAAAGAGTTGGTA
GCTCTTGATCCGGCAAACAAACCACCGCTGGTAGCGGTGGTTTTTTTGTTTGCAAGCAGCAGATTACGCG
CAGAAAAAAAGGATCTCAAGAAGATCCTTTGATCTTTTCTACGGGGTCTGACGCTCAGTGGAACGAAAAC
TCACGTTAAGGGATTTTGGTCATGAGATTATCAAAAAGGATCTTCACCTAGATCCTTTTAAATTAAAAAT
GAAGTTTTAAATCAATCTAAAGTATATATGAGTAAACTTGGTCTGACAGTTACCAATGCTTAATCAGTGA
GGCACCTATCTCAGCGATCTGTCTATTTCGTTCATCCATAGTTGCCTGACTCCCCGTCGTGTAGATAACT
ACGATACGGGAGGGCTTACCATCTGGCCCCAGTGCTGCAATGATACCGCGAGACCCACGCTCACCGGCTC
CAGATTTATCAGCAATAAACCAGCCAGCCGGAAGGGCCGAGCGCAGAAGTGGTCCTGCAACTTTATCCGC
CTCCATCCAGTCTATTAATTGTTGCCGGGAAGCTAGAGTAAGTAGTTCGCCAGTTAATAGTTTGCGCAAC
GTTGTTGCCATTGCTACAGGCATCGTGGTGTCACGCTCGTCGTTTGGTATGGCTTCATTCAGCTCCGGTT
CCCAACGATCAAGGCGAGTTACATGATCCCCCATGTTGTGCAAAAAAGCGGTTAGCTCCTTCGGTCCTCC
GATCGTTGTCAGAAGTAAGTTGGCCGCAGTGTTATCACTCATGGTTATGGCAGCACTGCATAATTCTCTT
ACTGTCATGCCATCCGTAAGATGCTTTTCTGTGACTGGTGAGTACTCAACCAAGTCATTCTGAGAATAGT
GTATGCGGCGACCGAGTTGCTCTTGCCCGGCGTCAATACGGGATAATACCGCGCCACATAGCAGAACTTT
AAAAGTGCTCATCATTGGAAAACGTTCTTCGGGGCGAAAACTCTCAAGGATCTTACCGCTGTTGAGATCC
AGTTCGATGTAACCCACTCGTGCACCCAACTGATCTTCAGCATCTTTTACTTTCACCAGCGTTTCTGGGT
GAGCAAAAACAGGAAGGCAAAATGCCGCAAAAAAGGGAATAAGGGCGACACGGAAATGTTGAATACTCAT
ACTCTTCCTTTTTCAATATTATTGAAGCATTTATCAGGGTTATTGTCTCATGAGCGGATACATATTTGAA
TGTATTTAGAAAAATAAACAAATAGGGGTTCCGCGCACATTTCCCCGAAAAGTGCCACCTGACGTCTAAG
AAACCATTATTATCATGACATTAACCTATAAAAATAGGCGTATCACGAGGCCCTTTCGTCTCGCGCGTTT
CGGTGATGACGGTGAAAACCTCTGACACATGCAGCTCCCGGAGACGGTCACAGCTTGTCTGTAAGCGGAT
GCCGGGAGCAGACAAGCCCGTCAGGGCGCGTCAGCGGGTGTTGGCGGGTGTCGGGGCTGGCTTAACTATG
CGGCATCAGAGCAGATTGTACTGAGAGTGCACCATATGCGGTGTGAAATACCGCACAGATGCGTAAGGAG
AAAATACCGCATCAGG
[124 nt withheld, positions 4193-4316]
C
[91 nt withheld, positions 4318-4408]
